Addgene plasmid #14168: pAG414GPD-ccdB-ECFP
Purpose: (Empty Backbone)
Depositing lab: Susan Lindquist. Depositing organization: Whitehead Institute for Biomedical Research. Publication: A suite of Gateway cloning vectors for high-throughput genetic analysis in Saccharomyces cerevisiae. Alberti S, Gitler AD, Lindquist S. Yeast. 2007 Oct . 24(10):913-9. 10.1002/yea.1502 PubMed 17583893.
Backbone
  Vector backbone: pRS414
  Vector type: Yeast Expression ; Gateway Destination
  Selectable markers: TRP1
Growth in bacteria
  Bacterial resistance: Chloramphenicol and Ampicillin, 25 & 100 μg/mL
  Growth temperature: 37°C
  Growth strain: ccdB Survival
  Growth instructions: DB3.1, ccdB Survival
  Copy number: Unknown
Gene/Insert
  Gene/Insert name: None
  Tag / fusion protein: ECFP (C terminal on backbone)
  Cloning method: Gateway Cloning
  Sequencing primers: 5′ GPDPro_F
Terms and licenses: Academic/Nonprofit Terms; Industry Terms: Not Available to Industry
Depositor comments: Type of plasmid: CEN. This plasmid contains the Gateway technology from Invitrogen; Invitrogen requires purchasing of Gateway Clonase for carrying out the Gateway recombinational cloning reaction http://www.invitrogen.com Please note that the full plasmid sequence is provided as a reference only, and may not match the exact sequence of the plasmid.
How to cite: pAG414GPD-ccdB-ECFP was a gift from Susan Lindquist (Addgene plasmid # 14168 ; http://n2t.net/addgene:14168 ; RRID:Addgene_14168)
