[The description below was written by a language model from this plasmid's Addgene catalogue record and pLannotate feature annotations shown in this document.]
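Description:
pAG414GPD-ccdB-ECFP is an empty Gateway destination vector for protein expression in Saccharomyces cerevisiae, built on the pRS414 shuttle backbone (about 8.1 kb in the depositor's reference sequence, which is noted as possibly not matching the physical plasmid exactly). In yeast it is maintained as a centromeric plasmid through a CEN6/ARS element, which typically gives low, stable copy number, and is selected through the TRP1 auxotrophic marker driven by its own promoter. In E. coli it replicates from a ColE1/pUC-type origin and carries ampicillin resistance. An f1 origin and remnants of the pBluescript-derived lacZα/MCS region, with flanking T3 and T7 promoters, are also present.

The expression unit consists of the constitutive GPD (TDH3, glyceraldehyde-3-phosphate dehydrogenase) promoter, a Gateway cassette, an ECFP coding sequence and the CYC1 terminator. The cassette is bounded by attR1 and attR2 and contains a chloramphenicol resistance gene and the ccdB toxin gene. Because CcdB poisons DNA gyrase, the unrecombined vector must be propagated in a ccdB-tolerant strain, where chloramphenicol plus ampicillin maintains the cassette. In an LR reaction with an entry clone, the cassette is replaced by the gene of interest, and ccdB counterselects against unrecombined plasmid in standard strains. An open reading frame inserted in frame and without a stop codon is then expressed with a C-terminal cyan fluorescent ECFP fusion.

The plasmid belongs to a suite of yeast Gateway vectors designed for high-throughput genetic analysis. It suits constitutive, near single-copy expression of ECFP-tagged proteins, for example for localisation studies.
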