Features (pLannotate 1.2.2; 29 found; start..end, strand, type, name):
     70..573     -  misc_feature   CEN/ARS: S. cerevisiae CEN6 centromere fused to an autonomously replicating sequence
    610..714     +  promoter       AmpR promoter: bla
    715..1575    +  CDS            AmpR: β-lactamase; bla; confers resistance to ampicillin, carbenicillin, and related antibiotics
   1746..2334    +  rep_origin     ori: high-copy-number ColE1/pMB1/pBR322/pUC origin of replication
   2517..2609    +  CDS            lacI (fragment): lac repressor; lacI; The lac repressor binds to the lac operator to inhibit transcription in E. coli. This inhibition can be relieved by adding lactose or isopropyl-β-D-thiogalactopyranoside (IPTG).
   2622..2643    +  protein_bind   CAP binding site: CAP binding activates transcription in the presence of cAMP. E. coli catabolite activator protein
   2658..2688    +  promoter       lac promoter: promoter for the E. coli lac operon
   2696..2712    +  protein_bind   lac operator: The lac repressor binds to the lac operator to inhibit transcription in E. coli. This inhibition can be relieved by adding lactose or isopropyl-β-D-thiogalactopyranoside (IPTG). lac repressor encoded by lacI
   2757..2775    +  promoter       T3 promoter: promoter for bacteriophage T3 RNA polymerase
   2804..3448    +  promoter       GAP promoter: S. cerevisiae TDH3; promoter for glyceraldehyde-3-phosphate dehydrogenase
   3454..3474    +  misc_feature   MCS (fragment): pBluescript multiple cloning site
   3478..3602    +  protein_bind   attR1: mutant version of attR; recombination site for the Gateway® LR reaction LR Clonase™
   3627..3657    +  promoter       lac UV5 promoter: E. coli lac promoter with an "up" mutation
   3681..3710    +  promoter       cat promoter (fragment): promoter of the E. coli cat gene encoding chloramphenicol acetyltransferase
   3711..4370    +  CDS            CmR: chloramphenicol acetyltransferase; cat; confers resistance to chloramphenicol
   4552..4710    +  CDS            ccdA (fragment): CCDA_ECO57 - Also known as H, letA. Experimental evidence at protein level: Swiss-Prot protein existence level 1. Antitoxin component of a type II toxin-antitoxin (TA) system which inhibits the post-segregational killing (PSK) of plasmid-free cells, also referred to as a plasmid addiction system. Binds to and blocks the activity of CcdB; will also remove bound CcdB protein from the CcdB-GyrA complex by forming a CcdA-CcdB complex, a process termed rejuvenation. Functions as a transcriptional corepressor for the ccdAB operon, repression also requires CcdB (By similarity). From Escherichia coli
   4715..5017    +  CDS            ccdB: CCDB_ECOLI - Also known as G, letB, letD. Experimental evidence at protein level: Swiss-Prot protein existence level 1. Toxic component of a type II toxin-antitoxin (TA) system, functioning in plasmid maintainence. Responsible for the post- segregational killing (PSK) of plasmid-free cells, also referred to as a plasmid addiction system. Half-life of over 2 hours. Cell killing by CcdB is accompanied by filamentation, defects in chromosome and plasmid segregation, defects in cell division, formation of anucleate cells, decreased DNA synthesis and plasmid loss. Interferes with the activity of DN
   5061..5185    -  protein_bind   attR2: mutant version of attR; recombination site for the Gateway® LR reaction LR Clonase™
   5189..5216    +  misc_feature   MCS (fragment): pBluescript multiple cloning site
   5217..5933    +  CDS            ECFP: ECFP is a basic (constitutively fluorescent) cyan fluorescent protein published in 1996, derived from Aequorea victoria. It has low acid sensitivity.
   5952..6199    +  terminator     CYC1 terminator: S. cerevisiae CYC1; transcription terminator for CYC1
   6218..6236    -  promoter       T7 promoter: promoter for bacteriophage T7 RNA polymerase
   6244..6399    +  CDS            lacZα (fragment): LacZα fragment of β-galactosidase; lacZ fragment
   6407..6862    +  rep_origin     f1 ori (sequence partly withheld): f1 bacteriophage origin of replication; arrow indicates direction of (+) strand synthesis
   6863..6914    -  misc_feature   bom (fragment): basis of mobility region from pBR322
   6961..7635    -  CDS            TRP1: phosphoribosylanthranilate isomerase, required for tryptophan biosynthesis; S. cerevisiae TRP1; yeast auxotrophic marker
   7636..7916    -  promoter       TRP1 promoter: S. cerevisiae TRP1
   7917..7966    -  misc_feature   bom (fragment): basis of mobility region from pBR322
   8068..1       -  CDS            rop (fragment) (across the origin): Rop protein, which maintains plasmids at low copy number; rop
>Addgene plasmid #14168 | pAG414GPD-ccdB-ECFP | depositor full sequence | sequence record 7831 | Author sequence
GACGAAAGGGCCTCGTGATACGCCTATTTTTATAGGTTAATGTCATGATAATAATGGTTTCTTAGGACGG
ATCGCTTGCCTGTAACTTACACGCGCCTCGTATCTTTTAATGATGGAATAATTTGGGAATTTACTCTGTG
TTTATTTATTTTTATGTTTTGTATTTGGATTTTAGAAAGTAAATAAAGAAGGTAGAAGAGTTACGGAATG
AAGAAAAAAAAATAAACAAAGGTTTAAAAAATTTCAACAAAAAGCGTACTTTACATATATATTTATTAGA
CAAGAAAAGCAGATTAAATAGATATACATTCGATTAACGATAAGTAAAATGTAAAATCACAGGATTTTCG
TGTGTGGTCTTCTACACAGACAAGATGAAACAATTCGGCATTAATACCTGAGAGCAGGAAGAGCAAGATA
AAAGGTAGTATTTGTTGGCGATCCCCCTAGAGTCTTTTACATCTTCGGAAAACAAAAACTATTTTTTCTT
TAATTTCTTTTTTTACTTTCTATTTTTAATTTATATATTTATATTAAAAAATTTAAATTATAATTATTTT
TATAGCACGTGATGAAAAGGACCCAGGTGGCACTTTTCGGGGAAATGTGCGCGGAACCCCTATTTGTTTA
TTTTTCTAAATACATTCAAATATGTATCCGCTCATGAGACAATAACCCTGATAAATGCTTCAATAATATT
GAAAAAGGAAGAGTATGAGTATTCAACATTTCCGTGTCGCCCTTATTCCCTTTTTTGCGGCATTTTGCCT
TCCTGTTTTTGCTCACCCAGAAACGCTGGTGAAAGTAAAAGATGCTGAAGATCAGTTGGGTGCACGAGTG
GGTTACATCGAACTGGATCTCAACAGCGGTAAGATCCTTGAGAGTTTTCGCCCCGAAGAACGTTTTCCAA
TGATGAGCACTTTTAAAGTTCTGCTATGTGGCGCGGTATTATCCCGTATTGACGCCGGGCAAGAGCAACT
CGGTCGCCGCATACACTATTCTCAGAATGACTTGGTTGAGTACTCACCAGTCACAGAAAAGCATCTTACG
GATGGCATGACAGTAAGAGAATTATGCAGTGCTGCCATAACCATGAGTGATAACACTGCGGCCAACTTAC
TTCTGACAACGATCGGAGGACCGAAGGAGCTAACCGCTTTTTTGCACAACATGGGGGATCATGTAACTCG
CCTTGATCGTTGGGAACCGGAGCTGAATGAAGCCATACCAAACGACGAGCGTGACACCACGATGCCTGTA
GCAATGGCAACAACGTTGCGCAAACTATTAACTGGCGAACTACTTACTCTAGCTTCCCGGCAACAATTAA
TAGACTGGATGGAGGCGGATAAAGTTGCAGGACCACTTCTGCGCTCGGCCCTTCCGGCTGGCTGGTTTAT
TGCTGATAAATCTGGAGCCGGTGAGCGTGGGTCTCGCGGTATCATTGCAGCACTGGGGCCAGATGGTAAG
CCCTCCCGTATCGTAGTTATCTACACGACGGGGAGTCAGGCAACTATGGATGAACGAAATAGACAGATCG
CTGAGATAGGTGCCTCACTGATTAAGCATTGGTAACTGTCAGACCAAGTTTACTCATATATACTTTAGAT
TGATTTAAAACTTCATTTTTAATTTAAAAGGATCTAGGTGAAGATCCTTTTTGATAATCTCATGACCAAA
ATCCCTTAACGTGAGTTTTCGTTCCACTGAGCGTCAGACCCCGTAGAAAAGATCAAAGGATCTTCTTGAG
ATCCTTTTTTTCTGCGCGTAATCTGCTGCTTGCAAACAAAAAAACCACCGCTACCAGCGGTGGTTTGTTT
GCCGGATCAAGAGCTACCAACTCTTTTTCCGAAGGTAACTGGCTTCAGCAGAGCGCAGATACCAAATACT
GTCCTTCTAGTGTAGCCGTAGTTAGGCCACCACTTCAAGAACTCTGTAGCACCGCCTACATACCTCGCTC
TGCTAATCCTGTTACCAGTGGCTGCTGCCAGTGGCGATAAGTCGTGTCTTACCGGGTTGGACTCAAGACG
ATAGTTACCGGATAAGGCGCAGCGGTCGGGCTGAACGGGGGGTTCGTGCACACAGCCCAGCTTGGAGCGA
ACGACCTACACCGAACTGAGATACCTACAGCGTGAGCTATGAGAAAGCGCCACGCTTCCCGAAGGGAGAA
AGGCGGACAGGTATCCGGTAAGCGGCAGGGTCGGAACAGGAGAGCGCACGAGGGAGCTTCCAGGGGGAAA
CGCCTGGTATCTTTATAGTCCTGTCGGGTTTCGCCACCTCTGACTTGAGCGTCGATTTTTGTGATGCTCG
TCAGGGGGGCGGAGCCTATGGAAAAACGCCAGCAACGCGGCCTTTTTACGGTTCCTGGCCTTTTGCTGGC
CTTTTGCTCACATGTTCTTTCCTGCGTTATCCCCTGATTCTGTGGATAACCGTATTACCGCCTTTGAGTG
AGCTGATACCGCTCGCCGCAGCCGAACGACCGAGCGCAGCGAGTCAGTGAGCGAGGAAGCGGAAGAGCGC
CCAATACGCAAACCGCCTCTCCCCGCGCGTTGGCCGATTCATTAATGCAGCTGGCACGACAGGTTTCCCG
ACTGGAAAGCGGGCAGTGAGCGCAACGCAATTAATGTGAGTTACCTCACTCATTAGGCACCCCAGGCTTT
ACACTTTATGCTTCCGGCTCCTATGTTGTGTGGAATTGTGAGCGGATAACAATTTCACACAGGAAACAGC
TATGACCATGATTACGCCAAGCGCGCAATTAACCCTCACTAAAGGGAACAAAAGCTGGAGCTCTTCGAGT
TTATCATTATCAATACTCGCCATTTCAAAGAATACGTAAATAATTAATAGTAGTGATTTTCCTAACTTTA
TTTAGTCAAAAAATTAGCCTTTTAATTCTGCTGTAACCCGTACATGCCCAAAATAGGGGGCGGGTTACAC
AGAATATATAACACCGAAGGTGCCTGGGTGAACAGGTTTATTCCTGGCATCCACTAAATATAATGGAGCC
CGCTTTTTAAGCTGGCATCCAGAAAAAAAAAGAATCCCAGCACCAAAATATTGTTTTCTTCACCAACCAT
CAGTTCATAGGTCCATTCTCTTAGCGCAACTACAGAGAACAGGGGCACAAACAGGCAAAAAACGGGCACA
ACCTCAATGGAGTGATGCAACCTGCCTGGAGTAAATGATGACACAAGGCAATTGACCCACGCATGTATCT
ATCTCATTTTCTTACACCTTCTATTACCTTCTGCTCTCTCTGATTTGGAAAAAGCTGAAAAAAAAGGTTG
AAACCAGTTCCCTGAAATTATTCCCCTACTTGACTAATAAGTATATAAAGACGGTAGGTATTGATTGTAA
TTCTGTAAATCTATTTCTTAAACTTCTTAAATTCTACTTTTATAGTTAGTCTTTTTTTTAGTTTTAAAAC
ACCAGAACTTAGTTTCGACGGATTCTAGAACTAGTGGATCCCCCATCACAAGTTTGTACAAAAAAGCTGA
ACGAGAAACGTAAAATGATATAAATATCAATATATTAAATTAGATTTTGCATAAAAAACAGACTACATAA
TACTGTAAAACACAACATATCCAGTCACTATGGCGGCCGCATTAGGCACCCCAGGCTTTACACTTTATGC
TTCCGGCTCGTATAATGTGTGGATTTTGAGTTAGGATCCGTCGAGATTTTCAGGAGCTAAGGAAGCTAAA
ATGGAGAAAAAAATCACTGGATATACCACCGTTGATATATCCCAATGGCATCGTAAAGAACATTTTGAGG
CATTTCAGTCAGTTGCTCAATGTACCTATAACCAGACCGTTCAGCTGGATATTACGGCCTTTTTAAAGAC
CGTAAAGAAAAATAAGCACAAGTTTTATCCGGCCTTTATTCACATTCTTGCCCGCCTGATGAATGCTCAT
CCGGAATTCCGTATGGCAATGAAAGACGGTGAGCTGGTGATATGGGATAGTGTTCACCCTTGTTACACCG
TTTTCCATGAGCAAACTGAAACGTTTTCATCGCTCTGGAGTGAATACCACGACGATTTCCGGCAGTTTCT
ACACATATATTCGCAAGATGTGGCGTGTTACGGTGAAAACCTGGCCTATTTCCCTAAAGGGTTTATTGAG
AATATGTTTTTCGTCTCAGCCAATCCCTGGGTGAGTTTCACCAGTTTTGATTTAAACGTGGCCAATATGG
ACAACTTCTTCGCCCCCGTTTTCACCATGGGCAAATATTATACGCAAGGCGACAAGGTGCTGATGCCGCT
GGCGATTCAGGTTCATCATGCCGTCTGTGATGGCTTCCATGTCGGCAGAATGCTTAATGAATTACAACAG
TACTGCGATGAGTGGCAGGGCGGGGCGTAAACGCCGCGTGGATCCGGCTTACTAAAAGCCAGATAACAGT
ATGCGTATTTGCGCGCTGATTTTTGCGGTATAAGAATATATACTGATATGTATACCCGAAGTATGTCAAA
AAGAGGTATGCTATGAAGCAGCGTATTACAGTGACAGTTGACAGCGACAGCTATCAGTTGCTCAAGGCAT
ATATGATGTCAATATCTCCGGTCTGGTAAGCACAACCATGCAGAATGAAGCCCGTCGTCTGCGTGCCGAA
CGCTGGAAAGCGGAAAATCAGGAAGGGATGGCTGAGGTCGCCCGGTTTATTGAAATGAACGGCTCTTTTG
CTGACGAGAACAGGGGCTGGTGAAATGCAGTTTAAGGTTTACACCTATAAAAGAGAGAGCCGTTATCGTC
TGTTTGTGGATGTACAGAGTGATATTATTGACACGCCCGGGCGACGGATGGTGATCCCCCTGGCCAGTGC
ACGTCTGCTGTCAGATAAAGTCTCCCGTGAACTTTACCCGGTGGTGCATATCGGGGATGAAAGCTGGCGC
ATGATGACCACCGATATGGCCAGTGTGCCGGTCTCCGTTATCGGGGAAGAAGTGGCTGATCTCAGCCACC
GCGAAAATGACATCAAAAACGCCATTAACCTGATGTTCTGGGGAATATAAATGTCAGGCTCCCTTATACA
CAGCCAGTCTGCAGGTCGACCATAGTGACTGGATATGTTGTGTTTTACAGTATTATGTAGTCTGTTTTTT
ATGCAAAATCTAATTTAATATATTGATATTTATATCATTTTACGTTTCTCGTTCAGCTTTCTTGTACAAA
GTGGTGATGGGCTGCAGGAATTCGATATCAAGCTTAATGGTGAGCAAGGGCGAGGAGCTGTTCACCGGGG
TGGTGCCCATCCTGGTCGAGCTGGACGGCGACGTAAACGGCCACAAGTTCAGCGTGTCCGGCGAGGGCGA
GGGCGATGCCACCTACGGCAAGCTGACCCTGAAGTTCATCTGCACCACCGGCAAGCTGCCCGTGCCCTGG
CCCACCCTCGTGACCACCCTGACCTGGGGCGTGCAGTGCTTCAGCCGCTACCCCGACCACATGAAGCAGC
ACGACTTCTTCAAGTCCGCCATGCCCGAAGGCTACGTCCAGGAGCGCACCATCTTCTTCAAGGACGACGG
CAACTACAAGACCCGCGCCGAGGTGAAGTTCGAGGGCGACACCCTGGTGAACCGCATCGAGCTGAAGGGC
ATCGACTTCAAGGAGGACGGCAACATCCTGGGGCACAAGCTGGAGTACAACTACATCAGCCACAACGTCT
ATATCACCGCCGACAAGCAGAAGAACGGCATCAAGGCCAACTTCAAGATCCGCCACAACATCGAGGACGG
CAGCGTGCAGCTCGCCGACCACTACCAGCAGAACACCCCCATCGGCGACGGCCCCGTGCTGCTGCCCGAC
AACCACTACCTGAGCACCCAGTCCGCCCTGAGCAAAGACCCCAACGAGAAGCGCGATCACATGGTCCTGC
TGGAGTTCGTGACCGCCGCCGGGATCACTCTCGGCATGGACGAGCTGTACAAGCTGTACAAGTAACTCGA
GTCATGTAATTAGTTATGTCACGCTTACATTCACGCCCTCCCCCCACATCCGCTCTAACCGAAAAGGAAG
GAGTTAGACAACCTGAAGTCTAGGTCCCTATTTATTTTTTTATAGTTATGTTAGTATTAAGAACGTTATT
TATATTTCAAATTTTTCTTTTTTTTCTGTACAGACGCGTGTACGCATGTAACATTATACTGAAAACCTTG
CTTGAGAAGGTTTTGGGACGCTCGAAGGCTTTAATTTGCGGCCGGTACCCAATTCGCCCTATAGTGAGTC
GTATTACGCGCGCTCACTGGCCGTCGTTTTACAACGTCGTGACTGGGAAAACCCTGGCGTTACCCAACTT
AATCGCCTTGCAGCACATCCCCCTTTCGCCAGCTGGCGTAATAGCGAAGAGGCCCGCACCGATCGCCCTT
CCCAACAGTTGCGCAGCCTGAATGGCGAATGGCGCG
[124 nt withheld, positions 6407-6530]
C
[91 nt withheld, positions 6532-6622]
A
[49 nt withheld, positions 6624-6672]
CCTTTGACGTTGGAGTCCACGTTCTTT
[37 nt withheld, positions 6700-6736]
ACCCTATCTCGGTCTATTCTTTTGATTTATAAGGGATTTTGCCGATTTCGGCCTATTGGTTAAAAAATGA
GCTGATTTAACAAAAATTTAACGCGAATTTTAACAAAATATTAACGTTTACAATTTCCTGATGCGGTATT
TTCTCCTTACGCATCTGTGCGGTATTTCACACCGCATAGGCAAGTGCACAAACAATACTTAAATAAATAC
TACTCAGTAATAACCTATTTCTTAGCATTTTTGACGAAATTTGCTATTTTGTTAGAGTCTTTTACACCAT
TTGTCTCCACACCTCCGCTTACATCAACACCAATAACGCCATTTAATCTAAGCGCATCACCAACATTTTC
TGGCGTCAGTCCACCAGCTAACATAAAATGTAAGCTTTCGGGGCTCTCTTGCCTTCCAACCCAGTCAGAA
ATCGAGTTCCAATCCAAAAGTTCACCTGTCCCACCTGCTTCTGAATCAAACAAGGGAATAAACGAATGAG
GTTTCTGTGAAGCTGCACTGAGTAGTATGTTGCAGTCTTTTGGAAATACGAGTCTTTTAATAACTGGCAA
ACCGAGGAACTCTTGGTATTCTTGCCACGACTCATCTCCATGCAGTTGGACGATATCAATGCCGTAATCA
TTGACCAGAGCCAAAACATCCTCCTTAGGTTGATTACGAAACACGCCAACCAAGTATTTCGGAGTGCCTG
AACTATTTTTATATGCTTTTACAAGACTTGAAATTTTCCTTGCAATAACCGGGTCAATTGTTCTCTTTCT
ATTGGGCACACATATAATACCCAGCAAGTCAGCATCGGAATCTAGAGCACATTCTGCGGCCTCTGTGCTC
TGCAAGCCGCAAACTTTCACCAATGGACCAGAACTACCTGTGAAATTAATAACAGACATACTCCAAGCTG
CCTTTGTGTGCTTAATCACGTATACTCACGTGCTCAATAGTCACCAATGCCCTCCCTCTTGGCCCTCTCC
TTTTCTTTTTTCGACCGAATTAATTCTTAATCGGCAAAAAAAGAAAAGCTCCGGATCAAGATTGTACGTA
AGGTGACAAGCTATTTTTCAATAAAGAATATCTTCCACTACTGCCATCTGGCGTCATAACTGCAAAGTAC
ACATATATTACGATGCTGTCTATTAAATGCTTCCTATATTATATATATAGTAATGTCGTTTATGGTGCAC
TCTCAGTACAATCTGCTCTGATGCCGCATAGTTAAGCCAGCCCCGACACCCGCCAACACCCGCTGACGCG
CCCTGACGGGCTTGTCTGCTCCCGGCATCCGCTTACAGACAAGCTGTGACCGTCTCCGGGAGCTGCATGT
GTCAGAGGTTTTCACCGTCATCACCGAAACGCGCGA
