>Addgene plasmid #14168 | pAG414GPD-ccdB-ECFP | addgene partial sequence | sequence record 20469 | 14168 with pRS_marker
GGAAGCATTTAATAGAACAGCATCGTAATATATGTGTACTTTGCAGTTATGACGCCAGATGGCAGTAGTG
GAAGATATTCTTTATTGAAAAATAGCTTGTCACCTTACGTACAATCTTGATCCGGAGCTTTTCTTTTTTT
GCCGATTAAGAATTAATTCGGTCGAAAAAAGAAAAGGAGAGGGCCAAGAGGGAGGGCATTGGTGACTATT
GAGCACGTGAGTATACGTGATTAAGCACACAAAGGCAGCTTGGAGTATGTCTGTTATTAATTTCACAGGT
AGTTCTGGTCCATTGGTGAAAGTTTGCGGCTTGCAGAGCACAGAGGCCGCAGAATGTGCTCTAGATTCCG
ATGCTGACTTGCTGGGTATTATATGTGTGCCCAATAGAAAGAGAACAATTGACCCGGTTATTGCAAGGAA
AATTTCAAGTCTTGTAAAAGCATATAAAAATAGTTCAGGCACTCCGAAATACTTGGTTGGCGTGTTTCGT
AATCAACCTAAGGAGGATGTTTTGGCTCTGGTCAATGATTACGGCATTGATATCGTCCAACTGCATGGAG
ATGAGTCGTGGCAAGAATACCAAGAGTTCCTCGGTTTGCCAGTTATTAAAAGACTCGTATTTCCAAAAGA
CTGCAACATACTACTCAGTGCAGCTTCACAGAAACCTCATTCGTTTATTCCCTTGTTTGATTCAGAAGCA
GGTGGGACA
