>Addgene plasmid #14168 | pAG414GPD-ccdB-ECFP | addgene partial sequence | sequence record 20470 | 14168 with GW5
AGCCGGAAGCTAAAGTGTAAAGCCTGGGGGTGCCTAATGCGGCCGCCATAGTGACTGGATATGTTGTGTT
TTACAGTATTATGTAGTCTGTTTTTTATGCAAAATCTAATTTAATATATTGATATTTATATCATTTTACG
TTTCTCGTTCAGCTTTTTTGTACAAACTTGTGATGGGGGATCCACTAGTTCTAGAATCCGTCGAAACTAA
GTTCTGGTGTTTTAAAACTAAAAAAAAGACTAACTATAAAAGTAGAATTTAAGAAGTTTAAGAAATAGAT
TTACAGAATTACAATCAATACCTACCGTCTTTATATACTTATTAGTCAAGTAGGGGAATAATTTCAGGGA
ACTGGTTTCAACCTTTTTTTTCAGCTTTTTCCAAATCAGAGAGAGCAGAAGGTAATAGAAGGTGTAAGAA
AATGAGATAGATACATGCGTGGGTCAATTGCCTTGTGTCATCATTTACTCCAGGCAGGTTGCATCACTCC
ATTGAGGTTGTGCCCGTTTTTTGCCTGTTTGTGCCCCTGTTCTCTGTAGTTGCGCTAAGAGAATGGACCT
ATGAACTGATGGTTGGTGAAGAAAACAATATTTTGGTGCTGGGATTCTTTTTTTTTCTGGATGCCAGCTT
AAAAAGCGGGCTCCATTATATTTAGTGGATGCCAGGAATAAACTGTTCACCCAGACACC
