>Addgene plasmid #14168 | pAG414GPD-ccdB-ECFP | addgene partial sequence | sequence record 20471 | 14168 with GW3
CTCGTTATCGGGGAAGAAGTGGCTGATTCTCAGCCACCGCGAAAATGACATCAAAAACGCCATTAACCTG
ATGTTCTGGGGAATATAAATGTCAGGCTCCCTTATACACAGCCAGTCTGCAGGTCGACCATAGTGACTGG
ATATGTTGTGTTTTACAGTATTATGTAGTCTGTTTTTTATGCAAAATCTAATTTAATATATTGATATTTA
TATCATTTTACGTTTCTCGTTCAGCTTTCTTGTACAAAGTGGTGATGGGCTGCAGGAATTCGATATCAAG
CTTAATGGTGAGCAAGGGCGAGGAGCTGTTCACCGGGGTGGTGCCCATCCTGGTCGAGCTGGACGGCGAC
GTAAACGGCCACAAGTTCAGCGTGTCCGGCGAGGGCGAGGGCGATGCCACCTACGGCAAGCTGACCCTGA
AGTTCATCTGCACCACCGGCAAGCTGCCCGTGCCCTGGCCCACCCTCGTGACCACCCTGACCTGGGGCGT
GCAGTGCTTCAGCCGCTACCCCGACCACATGAAGCAGCACGACTTCTTCAAGTCCGCCATGCCCGAAGGC
TACGTCCAGGAGCGCACCATCTTCTTCAAGGACGACGGCAACTACAAGACCCGCGCCGAGGTGAAGTTCG
AGGGCGACACCCTGGTGAACCGCATCGAGCTGAA
